Addgene plasmid #110671: pCHKU39.1-2.2
Purpose: Expression of a fungal biosynthetic gene cluster
Depositing lab: Ronald Davis. Depositing organization: Stanford University. Publication: HEx: A heterologous expression platform for the discovery of fungal natural products. Harvey CJB, Tang M, Schlecht U, Horecka J, Fischer CR, Lin HC, Li J, Naughton B, Cherry J, Miranda M, Li YF, Chu AM, Hennessy JR, Vandova GA, Inglis D, Aiyar RS, Steinmetz LM, Davis RW, Medema MH, Sattely E, Khosla C, St Onge RP, Tang Y, Hillenmeyer ME. Sci Adv. 2018 Apr 11;4(4):eaar5459. doi: 10.1126/sciadv.aar5459. eCollection 2018 Apr. PubMed 29651464.
Backbone
  Vector backbone: pCHINT2A
  Vector type: Yeast Expression
  Selectable markers: LEU2
Growth in bacteria
  Bacterial resistance: Ampicillin, 100 μg/mL
  Growth temperature: 37°C
  Growth strain: DH5alpha
  Copy number: High Copy
Gene/Insert
  Gene/Insert name: PKS (alt name: PKS gene for cluster PKS15)
  Species: Moniliophthora roreri
  Insert size (bp): 6606
  Tag / fusion protein: flag (N terminal on insert)
  Cloning method: Unknown
Terms and licenses: Academic/Nonprofit Terms; Industry Terms: Not Available to Industry
How to cite: pCHKU39.1-2.2 was a gift from Ronald Davis (Addgene plasmid # 110671 ; http://n2t.net/addgene:110671 ; RRID:Addgene_110671)
