[The description below was written by a language model from this plasmid's Addgene catalogue record and pLannotate feature annotations shown in this document.]
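Description:
pCHKU39.1-2.2 is a yeast expression plasmid built on the pCHINT2A backbone for heterologous expression of a fungal biosynthetic gene in Saccharomyces cerevisiae. It is an E. coli–yeast shuttle vector. A high-copy ColE1/pUC-type origin and the β-lactamase gene (ampicillin resistance) support propagation in bacteria. The 2μ origin gives episomal, multicopy maintenance in yeast, and the LEU2 gene under its own promoter allows selection by leucine prototrophy in leu2 strains. Remnants of a pBluescript multiple cloning site, a T3 promoter and short rop fragments are vestiges of the vector's lineage.

The payload is a polyketide synthase gene of about 6.6 kb from Moniliophthora roreri, catalogued as the PKS of cluster PKS15, carrying an N-terminal FLAG tag that the annotation detects as a partial 2xFLAG match immediately upstream of the open reading frame. Automated annotation matches the coding sequence by similarity to armB, the Armillaria non-reducing polyketide synthase that makes orsellinic acid. This suggests a related non-reducing PKS, but the record does not state the enzyme's product.

The promoter driving the PKS is not annotated or stated. A fragment of the yeast GRS2 gene lies in reverse orientation just downstream of the insert and probably belongs to yeast genomic sequence used as the 3′ terminator region, although the record does not label it as such.

Two sequence records are available, a depositor sequence and a repository sequencing result. They differ by 11 nt in length and in their numbering start point, but show the same feature organisation. The plasmid belongs to a heterologous expression platform for discovering fungal natural products. It carries only the PKS gene, so any other genes of the cluster would have to be supplied separately.
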