Features (pLannotate 1.2.2; 13 found; start..end, strand, type, name):
    503..527     +  CDS            2xFLAG (fragment): two tandem FLAG® epitope tags
    534..7136    +  CDS            armB: ARMB_ARMGA - Experimental evidence at protein level: Swiss-Prot protein existence level 1. Non-reducing polyketide synthase, part of the gene cluster that mediates the biosynthesis of melleolides, a range of antifungal and phytotoxic polyketide derivatives composed of an orsellinic acid (OA) moiety esterified to various sesquiterpene alcohols (By similarity). The first step in melleolides biosynthesis is performed by the delta(6)-protoilludene synthase PRO1 which catalyzes the cyclization of farnesyl diphosphate to protoilludene (PubMed:21148562). The orsellinic acid synthase armB produces OA
   7286..7642    -  CDS            GRS2 (fragment): SYG2_YEAST - Experimental evidence at protein level: Swiss-Prot protein existence level 1. Catalyzes the ATP-dependent ligation of glycine to the 3'-end of its cognate tRNA, via the formation of an aminoacyl-adenylate intermediate (Gly-AMP) (PubMed:23816885). Also produces diadenosine tetraphosphate (Ap4A), a universal pleiotropic signaling molecule needed for cell regulation pathways, by direct condensation of 2 ATPs. Thereby, may play a special role in Ap4A homeostasis (By similarity). From Saccharomyces cerevisiae (strain ATCC 204508 / S288c) (Baker's yeast).
   7640..7663    -  misc_feature   MCS (fragment): pBluescript multiple cloning site
   7676..7694    -  promoter       T3 promoter: promoter for bacteriophage T3 RNA polymerase
   8033..8621    -  rep_origin     ori: high-copy-number ColE1/pMB1/pBR322/pUC origin of replication
   8792..9652    -  CDS            AmpR: β-lactamase; bla; confers resistance to ampicillin, carbenicillin, and related antibiotics
   9653..9757    -  promoter       AmpR promoter: bla
   9784..11126   -  rep_origin     2μ ori: yeast 2μ plasmid origin of replication
  11194..11226   +  CDS            rop (fragment): Rop protein, which maintains plasmids at low copy number; rop
  11457..11861   +  promoter       LEU2 promoter: S. cerevisiae LEU2
  11874..12968   +  CDS            LEU2: 3-isopropylmalate dehydrogenase, required for leucine biosynthesis; S. cerevisiae LEU2; yeast auxotrophic marker
  13173..13233   -  misc_feature   MCS (fragment): pBluescript multiple cloning site
>Addgene plasmid #110671 | pCHKU39.1-2.2 | depositor full sequence | sequence record 208194 | pCHKU39.1-2.2 sequence 13241 bps
TATCTAAAAATTGCCTTATGATCCGTCTCTCCGGTTACAGCCTGTGTAACTGATTAATCCTGCCTTTCTA
ATCACCATTCTAATGTTTTAATTAAGGGATTTTGTCTTCATTAACGGCTTTCGCTCATAAAAATGTTATG
ACGTTTTGCCCGCAGGCGGGAAACCATCCACTTCACGAGACTGATCTCCTCTGCCGGAACACCGGGCATC
TCCAACTTATAAGTTGGAGAAATAAGAGAATTTCAGATTGAGAGAATGAAAAAAAAAAAAAAAAAAAAGG
CAGAGGAGAGCATAGAAATGGGGTTCACTTTTTGGTAAAGCTATAGCATGCCTATCACATATAAATAGAG
TGCCAGTAGCGACTTTTTTCACACTCGAAATACTCTTACTACTGCTCTCTTGTTGTTTTTATCACTTCTT
GTTTCTTCTTGGTAAATAGAATATCAAGCTACAAAAAGCATACAATCAACTATCAACTATTAACTATATC
GTAATACACAATGGATTATAAGGATGATGATGATAAGACTAGTATGGCACCTACGACCACATTCATCAAT
GTTCCTGTCTTCGCCGGTCACGGTACGACTGCCATGGCTGCGTCTTCCACTCGTGAACAGGCCATTGCTG
ATGCTTCTCACCCATCTGGCGCTTTGCTTCTCAGCTCGTTCCATCGTGCTTTCCTCCGCGAACGAGCTTC
GCTCTCATCCGAAGATCTTGACGATTTAGCTCTCCCCGACTTTTCTACTCCCCAAGAATTCCTCTCCATC
ATCGGCGAACAGCCCATTAGTAACTCCCTTCAATCCAACCTTTCTCTTCTCCTCGTCCAGGCGCTTAGAT
ATCTCGCCCACGTGGAGGCAGGCTCTTTATCGGAGTCACTTAACCCTTTCACCGAATTCTTGGTCAGCAA
TGTAGATCATAAAGTCGGCGTGGCTGGGTTCTCCTCGGGAATCCTGCCTGCCTGTGCAGTGGCATGCTCT
CAGGACAGCCTATCCTTTATCAAACATGCCGTAGAGCTTTTCCGCTTTGCTTTCTGGTTGGGACTTAGAT
CCCAACAGTACCAGACCAAAGCGACTCGTGAACTGACCAAATCTCATGGAGAAAAAACGCGTCAGTTTTG
GAGTAGAGTTATCATGGGACAATCTGAGTCTGAAGTTAGAGCTGCAATAGACATCTTCGCTGTACAGAAC
CCCACGCTTCCGCAAATTTATATCACCGCTATCAGTGATGACACGACGTTCACGGTCTCTGGTCGCCCGG
ACGCTTTATCTGCATTCATAGAAACCCTTCCTTCTACAAGCCGAATATTTAATTTGACGGTGGATACATT
ATATCACTCTCCTTGCCACCAGGACGGATTGCGAGCGCAGGTTCTCGCAGATGTCACCCGACGTGGCGTA
ATATTCCCTACCCTAGATAACCTAATCTTCCCTCTCCGATCAACTTCTACTGGTGAACTCGTAAACGAGT
CTAACGACGGCACAACTCTATTAGAAAACATCCTCGATATGATCGTTGTTCAACCAGTCAAGTGGCACTT
GGTCACAGACGCTTTGTCCAAGGCGCCCCCAGTCGACATTCCTATTCGCTTGTTGAACTTTGGACCCGGA
ACAGGACTCACTCGTTCCATGGTTAAAGCATTTTCCAAGGACATCGTTTCCACTCAAGACTTGACCTCGG
AGAATGCGGCCAAGCGCCTAGAAGGTGCTACGACCGAAGGACAGATCCCCATTGCCATTGTGGGAATGGC
ATTGAACATGCCTGGAGCTCCGAGTGCCGCCAAGTTGTGGGAGTTGCTCGAAAACGGTATCAACACCGTC
TCGGAGGTTCCGTCCGAACGCTTCAACATCTCGGAGTACAACAAGCCTTCGGATCCCAAATCTAGGCGAG
CCATGAAGGCGCACACCGGAAACTTCATGGCAGACCCAAGCCTCTTTGATGCCAAGTTCTTCCGTATTTC
TCCTCGTGAAGCAAAGAGCATGGACCCCCAGCAGCGTATCTTGCTTCAGACCGCTTACGAGGCTTTGGAG
AATGCCGGATACGTCCCGAATGCTACACCAACCTTCCAACAGGACACCTTTGGTTGTTACGTCGGTGTTG
CGACTGATGACTACGTTCAGAATCTCAGAGACGAGATTGATGTCTACTATAGTACTGGTACCCTTCGTGC
GTTCCTTAGTGGGCGTATTTCATACGCAATGGGATTCAGCGGGCCCTCAATCGTCATCGACACAGCCTGC
TCATCATCTTGTGTTTCTGTTTACCAAGCTTGTCGGGCGTTATCGAACGGAGACTGTAACGCAGCTGTCG
CTGGTGGTGTTAATGTCATTGCAAGCCCGGATATGATGATCGGCTTGGACAGGGCCCATTTTTTGAGTCC
CACCGGCCAGTGCAAGCCATTTGACGCTTCTGCCGACGGCTACTCTCGCTCTGAAGGATGCGGATTGTTC
GTTTTGAAACGCCTCTCTGACGCCGTCGCCGAGAACGATAACATCCTCGGGGTAATTCGTGGGGTTGAGG
TCAACCAATCAGGAAATGCTCATTCGATTACTCACCCCCATGCACCTACCCAAGTCAAGCTGTTCGAGAG
GTTGCTTGAGAAAACTGGCGTTGATAGGCATCGTATCAACGTGATCGAGGCACATGGTACTGGTACTCAG
GCCGGAGATCCAAATGAGCTTGAAAGTATTCGCAAGACTTTTGCTACGGGTCGTCCAAAGTCGAACCCTC
TGCATATCACTTCCGTCAAGGCCAACATTGGGCACCTCGAAGCAGCAAGTGGTTCGGCTGGTTTGGCCAA
GCTCCTTCTCATGCTTCGCCACCGCACCATCCCCCGGTTGATCTCTTTGAAGAATCTCAACCCACTCATT
GCTCCGTTGGACTTGGATAACACTGCGATTGATACAGCAGCCTGCGAATGGGCTCCTTCAGAGCCCGGTC
TGCCTCGACTCGCCATGCTCAACAACTTTGGTGCTGCCGGTTCCAATGGAGCTGTACTGCTGGAGGAATA
TGTAGCGCCTCCTCGTGACGACCCCATAACTGCGCCGATTACTTTACCCTTTGGTTTATCTGCCAAAGAT
TCCATTGCGCTCGATCAACTGCGCCAGCGCTATGTGGACTACCTTAGGCTTCCCGAGAACGAAGGAACGA
GCCTTTACGACATTGCTTATACCATGACTGCGCGTCGCCAGATGTACCCATTCCGTATGGCTGTTACAGC
GTCTTCTCGCCAGGAGCTCGTCGAGAAGCTTCTACAGGCCTCTGGCACTCAAGCAAAAGAGTCGAACGCC
GAAGTAGCTTTCGTATTCTCCGGCCAGGGTGGTCAATACTTGGGCATGGGTGCGGCTTTGTATGAAACCT
GCCCTGTCTTCAAGACCCACGTTGACGAATGTCGCTCATTACTATCCTGTATGGGCTTCGGCGACATCCT
GTCAATCATTTCGCCATCCGGTGAGAGAAGTGGGCTAAGTGCTACAGATGAATTGGAGGTTTACCAAACT
GCTGTGTTTGCCTTGGAATATTCCCTGGCACAACTATGGATGTCCTGGGGCCTTTCTCCGGTCGCAGTTG
TTGGTCACAGCCTGGGAGAATACGCTGCCTTGGTTATTGCAGGAGTCCTCAGTCTTCGGAGCGCTCTATT
TGTGATCGCATCCCGAGTGCGTCTCATGCTTCGCAAGTGCGAGATGAATAGCACAGGGATGATAGCAATC
AATAACGGCCCCGCTGAAGTCCAAAAGATACTCGATTCAACTCCTTTGTTTGAATCTCTCAGTGTCGCCT
GCTACAACAGCGTCTCGGACTGCGTCGTTGCTGGTCCTTTGACAGGATTGAAGGCACTCAAGTCTTATTT
GGACGATGAGATCCGCTGCAAGAGTACCATCTTGAACGTTCCATTTGGATACCATTCCGCTGCAATGAAC
CCGCTGGTGGATGATTTGAACGCGGTCTTGGAAACCGTCAAACTTCATCCCCCGAGGATTCCTGTAGTAT
CCAACGTTTTCGGCAGTGTAGTAGAGCCAGGAGATGGTACCGTTTTCACTTCGACGTACTTCTCGCGTCA
CTGTGCCGAGCCTGTCAAATTCTCAGATGGGTTTGCCACACTTCTGGCCGACGCGGAACTTGCTGCCAAT
GTTTGGATTGAGGTCGGGCCTCATCCGACAACCCTACCCATGATGAAAGCATGCCCCGCTCTGCCAAAGG
ATATTCGCCTTCTTCCTTCGCTCAGGAAGAACCAAGACCCTTGGAGTACTCTCACCACCTCATTGAGTAC
CCTGTATGCAGAAAAGTCGGATGTCGCTTGGAGGAATGTGTTCAGTCACCTTGGCAGTGTCAGCTGTGTC
GATTTGCCGACGTACCCGTTCACTAACGTGAAATATTGGGTCAAGTTCGAGGAGAGTGAAGCCACTGTGC
ATACAGCCACACCCCTTCCAGCGCAACAGTCGGTCGATACGATCAATCAATTCTCACTTTTGCGTTCCTG
GGTTCAGCGCCCATCAACTGCGAATGGGAACGTGGCAATTGTGGAGGTTCCCATCAGCGTCCTCTCCAAG
CTCATTAGCGGCCATCAAGTTGGTGAACATCCTCTGTGTCCCGCATCGGTTTACCATGAACTCGCAATGG
CAGCTATCAAACTTGCGACGACGAATAAACCAGGACATTACATCGCCTTACGGGATATTGACTATGCTAA
GCCTTTGGTTCATGCTGAGAACGACACCAGGAATATCAGGACCGTTGTCTCTATCCCTGATGGTAGTTGG
AAGGTCATCTCGCACAGCAGCGACGAAAGCGTACACTGCACCGGAAAGTTCTCCTGGGATAACGTCGGAA
AAGCTGCCCTCAAATTCCAGCAGTATAGACCCATTCTCAGCCGGGAAATCGCCTCTGTCATTGACAATGT
AGATTCCGAACTTTTCTCGACTCGTACGATGTACGACATCATCTTCCCGCGTGTCGTTCACTATTCCAAA
GAGTATCACTCCGCACGATGCCTTACTGTTCACCCTTCTGGTATGGAGGGTCATGCTACCGTCAAAATCC
CACACGCGTCAACCCCCGGTCAGTACGTCGTTCATCCGGTCTTCATGGACACCCTCCTTCACGTTGCAGG
TTTCGTTGCGAATATGCGAGCCGGTGCCAATGACGCTTTCATCTGCAGCCAGGTGGACTCTGTCAAGGTG
GTCCCTGAACTGGTCAATAATGATGCGACGTACGATGTCTTCTGCCGGAATGCATGGCTTCCTGAGGAGG
GACTCATTCTTGCGGATGCCTATGCCGTCACCACGGGTACCTCTCCGAAAATTGTTGCCCATTTGAAGCG
TATGCATTTCCGCAAAGTCCGGCTCGCTAGTCTCAAGCGAGCTTTGAAACATGCTCAAGGCGGATCCACC
GCTCCGACTCGCACCGCCGCAAAGTCTGCATCATCGGTTGTTGCTGCAAAGACATCAGCATCGCCCGCCC
AAGTCAAAGTTCGAGGCAAGGGCGAGGATATACTAGATCAAGTCCGAAAAGCCGTCGCAGATACCTGTGA
CGTCCCGATGACTTCAATGGACATTTCTGCTGATCTCACCTCCTTTGGTGTCGATTCTTTGATGAGTATC
GAGATATTTGGTCGGCTTCAAGCGTTGTTCCCAGATGCAGAACTAGATCCACGAGTCCTATCTCATCTCC
GTACCATTTCGGAAATAGCAGCAGAAGTGGCGTCGAAGGCTGGTGATCTTTCACCAGCCGCTACCTCTGA
GGCAGAGTCGTCATCTCCTGCTCCATCGACTCCCTCCAACTGCGGGGGCAATGTTTTAGATCAGGTTCGT
CAGGCAGTTGCGGACACTTGTGACCTCCCAGTGACCTCGATGAACATCTCTGCTGATCTCACTTCCCTTG
GAGTTGACTCCCTGATGAGTATCGAGATATTTGGTCGACTTCAAATGCTGTTCCCAGATGCAGATCTAGA
CCCACGGATCCTATCCCATCTCCATACCATTTCAGAAATCACAGCCGAGGTGACGTCCAAGGTCGGGGAT
GCTTCGCTGGCTACTACCCCTGAGTCTTCGGGAACAGCTGTTGAGGATGTCGTTGCAGATACTATGGTCA
TGGAAGAGCAAGGAGCCGATGTGAAGACGGTAATAGCAGGGGTGCTTGGTATCGGCGCCGACGAATTCAA
CGACGACACTGACTTGGAGTCGCTCGGTCTGGATTCACTGACATCTATTGAAGTTATGCAAGCAGTGCAG
GACAACCTCTCCATCTCTATTCCTCAACACCTTTTGGCCTCTCATCCCACAGTTCGAGCAATCAACGAAT
TTGTTTCTAGTCAACGGAAGCCGCCAAAAACCGAAGCACAAAGTGGTAACGTCGCCAAGGCTCCAGTGCT
TTCTGCCGCCGCCTTGAAAGCTCTTGCGCTCGATGAAATGCCAGCCCCGCTTATACGAGATCCAACATCC
CAGAGGACCCCTCTTTTCCTGATTCATGATGGAAGCGGCTTGGCCAACTACTACGGTCGGATGTCAAGTG
TTCAGCGCAATGTTTGGGGCATTTTCAATCCCAATTTTGCGACATCGGAACCTTGGACAGACTTGAAGAC
GATGGCTGCCAAGTATGCGTCTATAATTTCCAGCACGGCACGCGGGCCAGCTATCATCGGAGGTTGGTCT
TTCGGTGGTGTGGTAGCTTTCGAAGCGGCTCGCCAACTGATGTCGGCCGGCCATTCTGTCAAAGGGGTCG
TCCTCATCGATTCGCCCAGTCCAGTCAATCACGTACCTCTCTCGGACGCTGTGATCGACTCGGTTGTGAA
TTTAGACAGTCGTGCAGCCAAGTCAGACATCAGTCGATTAGTCAAACGACAATTCCAGATGAATTCCGCA
ATGTTAGGGAAGTATGAACCATCGACAGGTGGCCATTATCCCCCTCTCGTTCTCCTCAGATCTTCGGAGG
GCTACCAACGCCCCAACGTGTCTGTTCCGATTTGGTTGAGCGACCGAAGCGACCCCCGACAAGCCGTCAG
TGGATGGCAACAGGTTGTTGGTACTGAGGTTAGAGTGATGGATATTACAGGAAACCACTTCGAGCCATTT
AGCCCTGCACATATCCCCTCGGTTTCTCAAAGAGTTTCAGAAGCATGTAGTTATCTTGAATCTCTCTAAG
GAGATTGATAAGACTTTTCTAGTTGCATATCTTTTATATTTAAATCTTATCTATTAGTTAATTTTTTGTA
ATTTATCCTTATATATAGTCTGGTTATTCTAAAATATCATTTCAGTATCTAAAAATTCCCCTCTTTTTTC
AGTTATATCTTAACAGGCGACAGTCCAAATGTTGATTTATCCCAGTCCGATTCATCAGGGTTGTGAAGCA
TTTTGTCAATGGTCGAAATCACATCAGTAATAGTGCCTCTTACTTGCCTCATAGAATTTCTTTCTCTTAA
CGTCACCGTTTGGTCTTTTATAGTTTCGAAATCTATGGTGATACCAAATGGTGTTCCCAATTCATCGTTA
CGGGCGTATTTTTTACCAATTGAAGTATTGGAATCGTCAATTTTAAAGTATATCTCTCTTTTACGTAAAG
CCTGCGAGATCCTCTTAAGTATAGCGGGGAAGCCATCGTTATTCGATATTGTCGTAACAAATACTTTGAT
CGGCGCTATGCGGCCGCCACCGCGGTGGAGCTCCAGCTTTTGTTCCCTTTAGTGAGGGTTAATTGCGCGC
TTGGCGAGACTCAAACAAGATATATTTTGCCCGCCTTACAGACGAAACTAGTTGGAGGTTATGGAGCATA
CTATCACGTGGGCGGCCACTGGTGAGTTACTACACCCCAGGGGCAACGTTGATGCTCCTAAAAAACTCTG
GCTGGACGCAAGCCGTAACACCCGTGTCACTTCATAATCGTTTGCAATTCAGGGCTTGATCTACACATTA
CCCTGTTATCCCTATTAATTAATACGGTTATCCACAGAATCAGGGGATAACGCAGGAAAGAACATGTGAG
CAAAAGGCCAGCAAAAGGCCAGGAACCGTAAAAAGGCCGCGTTGCTGGCGTTTTTCCATAGGCTCCGCCC
CCCTGACGAGCATCACAAAAATCGACGCTCAAGTCAGAGGTGGCGAAACCCGACAGGACTATAAAGATAC
CAGGCGTTTCCCCCTGGAAGCTCCCTCGTGCGCTCTCCTGTTCCGACCCTGCCGCTTACCGGATACCTGT
CCGCCTTTCTCCCTTCGGGAAGCGTGGCGCTTTCTCATAGCTCACGCTGTAGGTATCTCAGTTCGGTGTA
GGTCGTTCGCTCCAAGCTGGGCTGTGTGCACGAACCCCCCGTTCAGCCCGACCGCTGCGCCTTATCCGGT
AACTATCGTCTTGAGTCCAACCCGGTAAGACACGACTTATCGCCACTGGCAGCAGCCACTGGTAACAGGA
TTAGCAGAGCGAGGTATGTAGGCGGTGCTACAGAGTTCTTGAAGTGGTGGCCTAACTACGGCTACACTAG
AAGGACAGTATTTGGTATCTGCGCTCTGCTGAAGCCAGTTACCTTCGGAAAAAGAGTTGGTAGCTCTTGA
TCCGGCAAACAAACCACCGCTGGTAGCGGTGGTTTTTTTGTTTGCAAGCAGCAGATTACGCGCAGAAAAA
AAGGATCTCAAGAAGATCCTTTGATCTTTTCTACGGGGTCTGACGCTCAGTGGAACGAAAACTCACGTTA
AGGGATTTTGGTCATGAGATTATCAAAAAGGATCTTCACCTAGATCCTTTTAAATTAAAAATGAAGTTTT
AAATCAATCTAAAGTATATATGAGTAAACTTGGTCTGACAGTTACCAATGCTTAATCAGTGAGGCACCTA
TCTCAGCGATCTGTCTATTTCGTTCATCCATAGTTGCCTGACTCCCCGTCGTGTAGATAACTACGATACG
GGAGGGCTTACCATCTGGCCCCAGTGCTGCAATGATACCGCGAGACCCACGCTCACCGGCTCCAGATTTA
TCAGCAATAAACCAGCCAGCCGGAAGGGCCGAGCGCAGAAGTGGTCCTGCAACTTTATCCGCCTCCATCC
AGTCTATTAATTGTTGCCGGGAAGCTAGAGTAAGTAGTTCGCCAGTTAATAGTTTGCGCAACGTTGTTGC
CATTGCTACAGGCATCGTGGTGTCACGCTCGTCGTTTGGTATGGCTTCATTCAGCTCCGGTTCCCAACGA
TCAAGGCGAGTTACATGATCCCCCATGTTGTGCAAAAAAGCGGTTAGCTCCTTCGGTCCTCCGATCGTTG
TCAGAAGTAAGTTGGCCGCAGTGTTATCACTCATGGTTATGGCAGCACTGCATAATTCTCTTACTGTCAT
GCCATCCGTAAGATGCTTTTCTGTGACTGGTGAGTACTCAACCAAGTCATTCTGAGAATAGTGTATGCGG
CGACCGAGTTGCTCTTGCCCGGCGTCAATACGGGATAATACCGCGCCACATAGCAGAACTTTAAAAGTGC
TCATCATTGGAAAACGTTCTTCGGGGCGAAAACTCTCAAGGATCTTACCGCTGTTGAGATCCAGTTCGAT
GTAACCCACTCGTGCACCCAACTGATCTTCAGCATCTTTTACTTTCACCAGCGTTTCTGGGTGAGCAAAA
ACAGGAAGGCAAAATGCCGCAAAAAAGGGAATAAGGGCGACACGGAAATGTTGAATACTCATACTCTTCC
TTTTTCAATATTATTGAAGCATTTATCAGGGTTATTGTCTCATGAGCGGATACATATTTGAATGTATTTA
GAAAAATAAACAAATAGGGGTTCCGCGCACATTTCCCCGAAAAGTGCCACCTGAACGAAGCATCTGTGCT
TCATTTTGTAGAACAAAAATGCAACGCGAGAGCGCTAATTTTTCAAACAAAGAATCTGAGCTGCATTTTT
ACAGAACAGAAATGCAACGCGAAAGCGCTATTTTACCAACGAAGAATCTGTGCTTCATTTTTGTAAAACA
AAAATGCAACGCGAGAGCGCTAATTTTTCAAACAAAGAATCTGAGCTGCATTTTTACAGAACAGAAATGC
AACGCGAGAGCGCTATTTTACCAACAAAGAATCTATACTTCTTTTTTGTTCTACAAAAATGCATCCCGAG
AGCGCTATTTTTCTAACAAAGCATCTTAGATTACTTTTTTTCTCCTTTGTGCGCTCTATAATGCAGTCTC
TTGATAACTTTTTGCACTGTAGGTCCGTTAAGGTTAGAAGAAGGCTACTTTGGTGTCTATTTTCTCTTCC
ATAAAAAAAGCCTGACTCCACTTCCCGCGTTTACTGATTACTAGCGAAGCTGCGGGTGCATTTTTTCAAG
ATAAAGGCATCCCCGATTATATTCTATACCGATGTGGATTGCGCATACTTTGTGAACAGAAAGTGATAGC
GTTGATGATTCTTCATTGGTCAGAAAATTATGAACGGTTTCTTCTATTTTGTCTCTATATACTACGTATA
GGAAATGTTTACATTTTCGTATTGTTTTCGATTCACTCTATGAATAGTTCTTACTACAATTTTTTTGTCT
AAAGAGTAATACTAGAGATAAACATAAAAAATGTAGAGGTCGAGTTTAGATGCAAGTTCAAGGAGCGAAA
GGTGGATGGGTAGGTTATATAGGGATATAGCACAGAGATATATAGCAAAGAGATACTTTTGAGCAATGTT
TGTGGAAGCGGTATTCGCAATATTTTAGTAGCTCGTTACAGTCCGGTGCGTTTTTGGTTTTTTGAAAGTG
CGTCTTCAGAGCGCTTTTGGTTTTCAAAAGCGCTCTGAAGTTCCTATACTTTCTAGAGAATAGGAACTTC
GGAATAGGAACTTCAAAGCGTTTCCGAAAACGAGCGCTTCCGAAAATGCAACGCGAGCTGCGCACATACA
GCTCACTGTTCACGTCGCACCTATATCTGCGTGTTGCCTGTATATATATATACATGAGAAGAACGGCATA
GTGCGTGTTTATGCTTAAATGCGTACTTATATGCGTCTATTTATGTAGGATGAAAGGTAGTCTAGTACCT
CCTGTGATATTATCCCATTCCATGCGGGGTATCGTATGCTTCCTTCAGCACTACCCTTTAGCTGTTCTAT
ATGCTGCCACTCCTCAATTGGATTAGTCTCATCCTTCAATGCTATCATTTCCTTTGATATTGGATCATAC
TAAGAAACCATTATTATCATGACATTAACCTATAAAAATAGGCGTATCACGAGGCCCTTTCGTCTCGCGC
GTTTCGGTGATGACGGTGAAAACCTCGGCGCGCCATTACCCTGTTATCCCTAATATACAACGCAAAGAAG
CTGGAAAATTGGCGAGGGAATCCTGTTTCTGTCTATCCAAGAATGGGCATGAGGTGGCAACCGTCGTGCT
AGCGTACAGGGTGCACTTTGTAACCATTTGGGACACCGGACACTCGCTGTTTTCGAAATTACCCTTTAAG
CGCGGGTATTGAACCAGGCTTATGCCCAAGATCGTAGCAAGCATTTAACTGTGGGAATACTCAGGTATCG
TAAGATGCAAGAGTTCGAATCTCTTAGCAACCATTATTTTTTTCCTCAACATAACGAGAACACACAGGGG
CGCTATCGCACAGAATCAAATTCGATGACTGGAAATTTTTTGTTAATTTCAGAGGTCGCCTGACGCATAT
ACCTTTTTCAACTGAAAAATTGGGAGAAAAAGGAAAGGTGAGAGGCCGGAACCGGCTTTTCATATAGAAT
AGAGAAGCGTTCATGACTAAATGCTTGCATCACAATACTTGAAGTTGACAATATTATTTAAGGACCTATT
GTTTTTTCCAATAGGTGGTTAGCAATCGTCTTACTTTCTAACTTTTCTTACCTTTTACATTTCAGCAATA
TATATATATATTTCAAGGATATACCATTCTAATGTCTGCCCCTATGTCTGCCCCTAAGAAGATCGTCGTT
TTGCCAGGTGACCACGTTGGTCAAGAAATCACAGCCGAAGCCATTAAGGTTCTTAAAGCTATTTCTGATG
TTCGTTCCAATGTCAAGTTCGATTTCGAAAATCATTTAATTGGTGGTGCTGCTATCGATGCTACAGGTGT
CCCACTTCCAGATGAGGCGCTGGAAGCCTCCAAGAAGGTTGATGCCGTTTTGTTAGGTGCTGTGGCTGGT
CCTAAATGGGGTACCGGTAGTGTTAGACCTGAACAAGGTTTACTAAAAATCCGTAAAGAACTTCAATTGT
ACGCCAACTTAAGACCATGTAACTTTGCATCCGACTCTCTTTTAGACTTATCTCCAATCAAGCCACAATT
TGCTAAAGGTACTGACTTCGTTGTTGTCAGAGAATTAGTGGGAGGTATTTACTTTGGTAAGAGAAAGGAA
GACGATGGTGATGGTGTCGCTTGGGATAGTGAACAATACACCGTTCCAGAAGTGCAAAGAATCACAAGAA
TGGCCGCTTTCATGGCCCTACAACATGAGCCACCATTGCCTATTTGGTCCTTGGATAAAGCTAATCTTTT
GGCCTCTTCAAGATTATGGAGAAAAACTGTGGAGGAAACCATCAAGAACGAATTCCCTACATTGAAGGTT
CAACATCAATTGATTGATTCTGCCGCCATGATCCTAGTTAAGAACCCAACCCACCTAAATGGTATTATAA
TCACCAGCAACATGTTTGGTGATATCATCTCCGATGAAGCCTCCGTTATCCCAGGTTCCTTGGGTTTGTT
GCCATCTGCGTCCTTGGCCTCTTTGCCAGACAAGAACACCGCATTTGGTTTGTACGAACCATGCCACGGT
TCTGCTCCAGATTTGCCAAAGAATAAGGTTGACCCTATCGCCACTATCTTGTCTGCTGCAATGATGTTGA
AATTGTCATTGAACTTGCCTGAAGAAGGTAAGGCCATTGAAGATGCAGTTAAAAAGGTTTTGGATGCAGG
TATCAGAACTGGTGATTTAGGTGGTTCCAACAGTACCACCGAAGTCGGTGATGCTGTCGCCGAAGAAGTT
AAGAAAATCCTTGCTTAAAAAGATTCTCTTTTTTTATGATATTTGTACATAAACTTTATAAATGAAATTC
ATAATAGAAACGACACGAAATTACAAAATGGAATATGTTCATAGGGTAGACGAAACTATATACGCAATCT
ACATACATTTATCAAGAAGGAGAAAAAGGAGGATAGTAAAGGAATACAGGTAAGCAAATTGATACTAATG
GCTCAACGAAATGACGGTATCGATAAGCTTGATATCGAATTCCTGCAGCCCGGGGGATCCACTAGTTCTA
GAGTTAATTAA
