Features (pLannotate 1.2.2; 14 found; start..end, strand, type, name):
     23..6625    +  CDS            armB: ARMB_ARMGA - Experimental evidence at protein level: Swiss-Prot protein existence level 1. Non-reducing polyketide synthase, part of the gene cluster that mediates the biosynthesis of melleolides, a range of antifungal and phytotoxic polyketide derivatives composed of an orsellinic acid (OA) moiety esterified to various sesquiterpene alcohols (By similarity). The first step in melleolides biosynthesis is performed by the delta(6)-protoilludene synthase PRO1 which catalyzes the cyclization of farnesyl diphosphate to protoilludene (PubMed:21148562). The orsellinic acid synthase armB produces OA
   6775..7131    -  CDS            GRS2 (fragment): SYG2_YEAST - Experimental evidence at protein level: Swiss-Prot protein existence level 1. Catalyzes the ATP-dependent ligation of glycine to the 3'-end of its cognate tRNA, via the formation of an aminoacyl-adenylate intermediate (Gly-AMP) (PubMed:23816885). Also produces diadenosine tetraphosphate (Ap4A), a universal pleiotropic signaling molecule needed for cell regulation pathways, by direct condensation of 2 ATPs. Thereby, may play a special role in Ap4A homeostasis (By similarity). From Saccharomyces cerevisiae (strain ATCC 204508 / S288c) (Baker's yeast).
   7129..7152    -  misc_feature   MCS (fragment): pBluescript multiple cloning site
   7165..7183    -  promoter       T3 promoter: promoter for bacteriophage T3 RNA polymerase
   7522..8110    -  rep_origin     ori: high-copy-number ColE1/pMB1/pBR322/pUC origin of replication
   8281..9141    -  CDS            AmpR: β-lactamase; bla; confers resistance to ampicillin, carbenicillin, and related antibiotics
   9142..9246    -  promoter       AmpR promoter: bla
   9273..10615   -  rep_origin     2μ ori: yeast 2μ plasmid origin of replication
  10683..10708   +  CDS            rop (fragment): Rop protein, which maintains plasmids at low copy number; rop
  10709..10738   +  CDS            rop (fragment): Rop protein, which maintains plasmids at low copy number; rop
  10969..11376   +  promoter       LEU2 promoter: S. cerevisiae LEU2
  11377..12471   +  CDS            LEU2: 3-isopropylmalate dehydrogenase, required for leucine biosynthesis; S. cerevisiae LEU2; yeast auxotrophic marker
  12675..12734   -  misc_feature   MCS (fragment): pBluescript multiple cloning site
  13244..16      +  CDS            2xFLAG (fragment) (across the origin): two tandem FLAG® epitope tags
>Addgene plasmid #110671 | pCHKU39.1-2.2 | addgene full sequence | sequence record 212418 | Addgene NGS Result
GGATGATGATGATAAGACTAGTATGGCACCTACGACCACATTCATCAATGTTCCTGTCTTCGCCGGTCAC
GGTACGACTGCCATGGCTGCGTCTTCCACTCGTGAACAGGCCATTGCTGATGCTTCTCACCCATCTGGCG
CTTTGCTTCTCAGCTCGTTCCATCGTGCTTTCCTCCGCGAACGAGCTTCGCTCTCATCCGAAGATCTTGA
CGATTTAGCTCTCCCCGACTTTTCTACTCCCCAAGAATTCCTCTCCATCATCGGCGAACAGCCCATTAGT
AACTCCCTTCAATCCAACCTTTCTCTTCTCCTCGTCCAGGCGCTTAGATATCTCGCCCACGTGGAGGCAG
GCTCTTTATCGGAGTCACTTAACCCTTTCACCGAATTCTTGGTCAGCAATGTAGATCATAAAGTCGGCGT
GGCTGGGTTCTCCTCGGGAATCCTGCCTGCCTGTGCAGTGGCATGCTCTCAGGACAGCCTATCCTTTATC
AAACATGCCGTAGAGCTTTTCCGCTTTGCTTTCTGGTTGGGACTTAGATCCCAACAGTACCAGACCAAAG
CGACTCGTGAACTGACCAAATCTCATGGAGAAAAAACGCGTCAGTTTTGGAGTAGAGTTATCATGGGACA
ATCTGAGTCTGAAGTTAGAGCTGCAATAGACATCTTCGCTGTACAGAACCCCACGCTTCCGCAAATTTAT
ATCACCGCTATCAGTGATGACACGACGTTCACGGTCTCTGGTCGCCCGGACGCTTTATCTGCATTCATAG
AAACCCTTCCTTCTACAAGCCGAATATTTAATTTGACGGTGGATACATTATATCACTCTCCTTGCCACCA
GGACGGATTGCGAGCGCAGGTTCTCGCAGATGTCACCCGACGTGGCGTAATATTCCCTACCCTAGATAAC
CTAATCTTCCCTCTCCGATCAACTTCTACTGGTGAACTCGTAAACGAGTCTAACGACGGCACAACTCTAT
TAGAAAACATCCTCGATATGATCGTTGTTCAACCAGTCAAGTGGCACTTGGTCACAGACGCTTTGTCCAA
GGCGCCCCCAGTCGACATTCCTATTCGCTTGTTGAACTTTGGACCCGGAACAGGACTCACTCGTTCCATG
GTTAAAGCATTTTCCAAGGACATCGTTTCCACTCAAGACTTGACCTCGGAGAATGCGGCCAAGCGCCTAG
AAGGTGCTACGACCGAAGGACAGATCCCCATTGCCATTGTGGGAATGGCATTGAACATGCCTGGAGCTCC
GAGTGCCGCCAAGTTGTGGGAGTTGCTCGAAAACGGTATCAACACCGTCTCGGAGGTTCCGTCCGAACGC
TTCAACATCTCGGAGTACAACAAGCCTTCGGATCCCAAATCTAGGCGAGCCATGAAGGCGCACACCGGAA
ACTTCATGGCAGACCCAAGCCTCTTTGATGCCAAGTTCTTCCGTATTTCTCCTCGTGAAGCAAAGAGCAT
GGACCCCCAGCAGCGTATCTTGCTTCAGACCGCTTACGAGGCTTTGGAGAATGCCGGATACGTCCCGAAT
GCTACACCAACCTTCCAACAGGACACCTTTGGTTGTTACGTCGGTGTTGCGACTGATGACTACGTTCAGA
ATCTCAGAGACGAGATTGATGTCTACTATAGTACTGGTACCCTTCGTGCGTTCCTTAGTGGGCGTATTTC
ATACGCAATGGGATTCAGCGGGCCCTCAATCGTCATCGACACAGCCTGCTCATCATCTTGTGTTTCTGTT
TACCAAGCTTGTCGGGCGTTATCGAACGGAGACTGTAACGCAGCTGTCGCTGGTGGTGTTAATGTCATTG
CAAGCCCGGATATGATGATCGGCTTGGACAGGGCCCATTTTTTGAGTCCCACCGGCCAGTGCAAGCCATT
TGACGCTTCTGCCGACGGCTACTCTCGCTCTGAAGGATGCGGATTGTTCGTTTTGAAACGCCTCTCTGAC
GCCGTCGCCGAGAACGATAACATCCTCGGGGTAATTCGTGGGGTTGAGGTCAACCAATCAGGAAATGCTC
ATTCGATTACTCACCCCCATGCACCTACCCAAGTCAAGCTGTTCGAGAGGTTGCTTGAGAAAACTGGCGT
TGATAGGCATCGTATCAACGTGATCGAGGCACATGGTACTGGTACTCAGGCCGGAGATCCAAATGAGCTT
GAAAGTATTCGCAAGACTTTTGCTACGGGTCGTCCAAAGTCGAACCCTCTGCATATCACTTCCGTCAAGG
CCAACATTGGGCACCTCGAAGCAGCAAGTGGTTCGGCTGGTTTGGCCAAGCTCCTTCTCATGCTTCGCCA
CCGCACCATCCCCCGGTTGATCTCTTTGAAGAATCTCAACCCACTCATTGCTCCGTTGGACTTGGATAAC
ACTGCGATTGATACAGCAGCCTGCGAATGGGCTCCTTCAGAGCCCGGTCTGCCTCGACTCGCCATGCTCA
ACAACTTTGGTGCTGCCGGTTCCAATGGAGCTGTACTGCTGGAGGAATATGTAGCGCCTCCTCGTGACGA
CCCCATAACTGCGCCGATTACTTTACCCTTTGGTTTATCTGCCAAAGATTCCATTGCGCTCGATCAACTG
CGCCAGCGCTATGTGGACTACCTTAGGCTTCCCGAGAACGAAGGAACGAGCCTTTACGACATTGCTTATA
CCATGACTGCGCGTCGCCAGATGTACCCATTCCGTATGGCTGTTACAGCGTCTTCTCGCCAGGAGCTCGT
CGAGAAGCTTCTACAGGCCTCTGGCACTCAAGCAAAAGAGTCGAACGCCGAAGTAGCTTTCGTATTCTCC
GGCCAGGGTGGTCAATACTTGGGCATGGGTGCGGCTTTGTATGAAACCTGCCCTGTCTTCAAGACCCACG
TTGACGAATGTCGCTCATTACTATCCTGTATGGGCTTCGGCGACATCCTGTCAATCATTTCGCCATCCGG
TGAGAGAAGTGGGCTAAGTGCTACAGATGAATTGGAGGTTTACCAAACTGCTGTGTTTGCCTTGGAATAT
TCCCTGGCACAACTATGGATGTCCTGGGGCCTTTCTCCGGTCGCAGTTGTTGGTCACAGCCTGGGAGAAT
ACGCTGCCTTGGTTATTGCAGGAGTCCTCAGTCTTCGGAGCGCTCTATTTGTGATCGCATCCCGAGTGCG
TCTCATGCTTCGCAAGTGCGAGATGAATAGCACAGGGATGATAGCAATCAATAACGGCCCCGCTGAAGTC
CAAAAGATACTCGATTCAACTCCTTTGTTTGAATCTCTCAGTGTCGCCTGCTACAACAGCGTCTCGGACT
GCGTCGTTGCTGGTCCTTTGACAGGATTGAAGGCACTCAAGTCTTATTTGGACGATGAGATCCGCTGCAA
GAGTACCATCTTGAACGTTCCATTTGGATACCATTCCGCTGCAATGAACCCGCTGGTGGATGATTTGAAC
GCGGTCTTGGAAACCGTCAAACTTCATCCCCCGAGGATTCCTGTAGTATCCAACGTTTTCGGCAGTGTAG
TAGAGCCAGGAGATGGTACCGTTTTCACTTCGACGTACTTCTCGCGTCACTGTGCCGAGCCTGTCAAATT
CTCAGATGGGTTTGCCACACTTCTGGCCGACGCGGAACTTGCTGCCAATGTTTGGATTGAGGTCGGGCCT
CATCCGACAACCCTACCCATGATGAAAGCATGCCCCGCTCTGCCAAAGGATATTCGCCTTCTTCCTTCGC
TCAGGAAGAACCAAGACCCTTGGAGTACTCTCACCACCTCATTGAGTACCCTGTATGCAGAAAAGTCGGA
TGTCGCTTGGAGGAATGTGTTCAGTCACCTTGGCAGTGTCAGCTGTGTCGATTTGCCGACGTACCCGTTC
ACTAACGTGAAATATTGGGTCAAGTTCGAGGAGAGTGAAGCCACTGTGCATACAGCCACACCCCTTCCAG
CGCAACAGTCGGTCGATACGATCAATCAATTCTCACTTTTGCGTTCCTGGGTTCAGCGCCCATCAACTGC
GAATGGGAACGTGGCAATTGTGGAGGTTCCCATCAGCGTCCTCTCCAAGCTCATTAGCGGCCATCAAGTT
GGTGAACATCCTCTGTGTCCCGCATCGGTTTACCATGAACTCGCAATGGCAGCTATCAAACTTGCGACGA
CGAATAAACCAGGACATTACATCGCCTTACGGGATATTGACTATGCTAAGCCTTTGGTTCATGCTGAGAA
CGACACCAGGAATATCAGGACCGTTGTCTCTATCCCTGATGGTAGTTGGAAGGTCATCTCGCACAGCAGC
GACGAAAGCGTACACTGCACCGGAAAGTTCTCCTGGGATAACGTCGGAAAAGCTGCCCTCAAATTCCAGC
AGTATAGACCCATTCTCAGCCGGGAAATCGCCTCTGTCATTGACAATGTAGATTCCGAACTTTTCTCGAC
TCGTACGATGTACGACATCATCTTCCCGCGTGTCGTTCACTATTCCAAAGAGTATCACTCCGCACGATGC
CTTACTGTTCACCCTTCTGGTATGGAGGGTCATGCTACCGTCAAAATCCCACACGCGTCAACCCCCGGTC
AGTACGTCGTTCATCCGGTCTTCATGGACACCCTCCTTCACGTTGCAGGTTTCGTTGCGAATATGCGAGC
CGGTGCCAATGACGCTTTCATCTGCAGCCAGGTGGACTCTGTCAAGGTGGTCCCTGAACTGGTCAATAAT
GATGCGACGTACGATGTCTTCTGCCGGAATGCATGGCTTCCTGAGGAGGGACTCATTCTTGCGGATGCCT
ATGCCGTCACCACGGGTACCTCTCCGAAAATTGTTGCCCATTTGAAGCGTATGCATTTCCGCAAAGTCCG
GCTCGCTAGTCTCAAGCGAGCTTTGAAACATGCTCAAGGCGGATCCACCGCTCCGACTCGCACCGCCGCA
AAGTCTGCATCATCGGTTGTTGCTGCAAAGACATCAGCATCGCCCGCCCAAGTCAAAGTTCGAGGCAAGG
GCGAGGATATACTAGATCAAGTCCGAAAAGCCGTCGCAGATACCTGTGACGTCCCGATGACTTCAATGGA
CATTTCTGCTGATCTCACCTCCTTTGGTGTCGATTCTTTGATGAGTATCGAGATATTTGGTCGGCTTCAA
GCGTTGTTCCCAGATGCAGAACTAGATCCACGAGTCCTATCTCATCTCCGTACCATTTCGGAAATAGCAG
CAGAAGTGGCGTCGAAGGCTGGTGATCTTTCACCAGCCGCTACCTCTGAGGCAGAGTCGTCATCTCCTGC
TCCATCGACTCCCTCCAACTGCGGGGGCAATGTTTTAGATCAGGTTCGTCAGGCAGTTGCGGACACTTGT
GACCTCCCAGTGACCTCGATGAACATCTCTGCTGATCTCACTTCCCTTGGAGTTGACTCCCTGATGAGTA
TCGAGATATTTGGTCGACTTCAAATGCTGTTCCCAGATGCAGATCTAGACCCACGGATCCTATCCCATCT
CCATACCATTTCAGAAATCACAGCCGAGGTGACGTCCAAGGTCGGGGATGCTTCGCTGGCTACTACCCCT
GAGTCTTCGGGAACAGCTGTTGAGGATGTCGTTGCAGATACTATGGTCATGGAAGAGCAAGGAGCCGATG
TGAAGACGGTAATAGCAGGGGTGCTTGGTATCGGCGCCGACGAATTCAACGACGACACTGACTTGGAGTC
GCTCGGTCTGGATTCACTGACATCTATTGAAGTTATGCAAGCAGTGCAGGACAACCTCTCCATCTCTATT
CCTCAACACCTTTTGGCCTCTCATCCCACAGTTCGAGCAATCAACGAATTTGTTTCTAGTCAACGGAAGC
CGCCAAAAACCGAAGCACAAAGTGGTAACGTCGCCAAGGCTCCAGTGCTTTCTGCCGCCGCCTTGAAAGC
TCTTGCGCTCGATGAAATGCCAGCCCCGCTTATACGAGATCCAACATCCCAGAGGACCCCTCTTTTCCTG
ATTCATGATGGAAGCGGCTTGGCCAACTACTACGGTCGGATGTCAAGTGTTCAGCGCAATGTTTGGGGCA
TTTTCAATCCCAATTTTGCGACATCGGAACCTTGGACAGACTTGAAGACGATGGCTGCCAAGTATGCGTC
TATAATTTCCAGCACGGCACGCGGGCCAGCTATCATCGGAGGTTGGTCTTTCGGTGGTGTGGTAGCTTTC
GAAGCGGCTCGCCAACTGATGTCGGCCGGCCATTCTGTCAAAGGGGTCGTCCTCATCGATTCGCCCAGTC
CAGTCAATCACGTACCTCTCTCGGACGCTGTGATCGACTCGGTTGTGAATTTAGACAGTCGTGCAGCCAA
GTCAGACATCAGTCGATTAGTCAAACGACAATTCCAGATGAATTCCGCAATGTTAGGGAAGTATGAACCA
TCGACAGGTGGCCATTATCCCCCTCTCGTTCTCCTCAGATCTTCGGAGGGCTACCAACGCCCCAACGTGT
CTGTTCCGATTTGGTTGAGCGACCGAAGCGACCCCCGACAAGCCGTCAGTGGATGGCAACAGGTTGTTGG
TACTGAGGTTAGAGTGATGGATATTACAGGAAACCACTTCGAGCCATTTAGCCCTGCACATATCCCCTCG
GTTTCTCAAAGAGTTTCAGAAGCATGTAGTTATCTTGAATCTCTCTAAGGAGATTGATAAGACTTTTCTA
GTTGCATATCTTTTATATTTAAATCTTATCTATTAGTTAATTTTTTGTAATTTATCCTTATATATAGTCT
GGTTATTCTAAAATATCATTTCAGTATCTAAAAATTCCCCTCTTTTTTCAGTTATATCTTAACAGGCGAC
AGTCCAAATGTTGATTTATCCCAGTCCGATTCATCAGGGTTGTGAAGCATTTTGTCAATGGTCGAAATCA
CATCAGTAATAGTGCCTCTTACTTGCCTCATAGAATTTCTTTCTCTTAACGTCACCGTTTGGTCTTTTAT
AGTTTCGAAATCTATGGTGATACCAAATGGTGTTCCCAATTCATCGTTACGGGCGTATTTTTTACCAATT
GAAGTATTGGAATCGTCAATTTTAAAGTATATCTCTCTTTTACGTAAAGCCTGCGAGATCCTCTTAAGTA
TAGCGGGGAAGCCATCGTTATTCGATATTGTCGTAACAAATACTTTGATCGGCGCTATGCGGCCGCCACC
GCGGTGGAGCTCCAGCTTTTGTTCCCTTTAGTGAGGGTTAATTGCGCGCTTGGCGAGACTCAAACAAGAT
ATATTTTGCCCGCCTTACAGACGAAACTAGTTGGAGGTTATGGAGCATACTATCACGTGGGCGGCCACTG
GTGAGTTACTACACCCCAGGGGCAACGTTGATGCTCCTAAAAAACTCTGGCTGGACGCAAGCCGTAACAC
CCGTGTCACTTCATAATCGTTTGCAATTCAGGGCTTGATCTACACATTACCCTGTTATCCCTATTAATTA
ATACGGTTATCCACAGAATCAGGGGATAACGCAGGAAAGAACATGTGAGCAAAAGGCCAGCAAAAGGCCA
GGAACCGTAAAAAGGCCGCGTTGCTGGCGTTTTTCCATAGGCTCCGCCCCCCTGACGAGCATCACAAAAA
TCGACGCTCAAGTCAGAGGTGGCGAAACCCGACAGGACTATAAAGATACCAGGCGTTTCCCCCTGGAAGC
TCCCTCGTGCGCTCTCCTGTTCCGACCCTGCCGCTTACCGGATACCTGTCCGCCTTTCTCCCTTCGGGAA
GCGTGGCGCTTTCTCATAGCTCACGCTGTAGGTATCTCAGTTCGGTGTAGGTCGTTCGCTCCAAGCTGGG
CTGTGTGCACGAACCCCCCGTTCAGCCCGACCGCTGCGCCTTATCCGGTAACTATCGTCTTGAGTCCAAC
CCGGTAAGACACGACTTATCGCCACTGGCAGCAGCCACTGGTAACAGGATTAGCAGAGCGAGGTATGTAG
GCGGTGCTACAGAGTTCTTGAAGTGGTGGCCTAACTACGGCTACACTAGAAGAACAGTATTTGGTATCTG
CGCTCTGCTGAAGCCAGTTACCTTCGGAAAAAGAGTTGGTAGCTCTTGATCCGGCAAACAAACCACCGCT
GGTAGCGGTGGTTTTTTTGTTTGCAAGCAGCAGATTACGCGCAGAAAAAAAGGATCTCAAGAAGATCCTT
TGATCTTTTCTACGGGGTCTGACGCTCAGTGGAACGAAAACTCACGTTAAGGGATTTTGGTCATGAGATT
ATCAAAAAGGATCTTCACCTAGATCCTTTTAAATTAAAAATGAAGTTTTAAATCAATCTAAAGTATATAT
GAGTAAACTTGGTCTGACAGTTACCAATGCTTAATCAGTGAGGCACCTATCTCAGCGATCTGTCTATTTC
GTTCATCCATAGTTGCCTGACTCCCCGTCGTGTAGATAACTACGATACGGGAGGGCTTACCATCTGGCCC
CAGTGCTGCAATGATACCGCGAGACCCACGCTCACCGGCTCCAGATTTATCAGCAATAAACCAGCCAGCC
GGAAGGGCCGAGCGCAGAAGTGGTCCTGCAACTTTATCCGCCTCCATCCAGTCTATTAATTGTTGCCGGG
AAGCTAGAGTAAGTAGTTCGCCAGTTAATAGTTTGCGCAACGTTGTTGCCATTGCTACAGGCATCGTGGT
GTCACGCTCGTCGTTTGGTATGGCTTCATTCAGCTCCGGTTCCCAACGATCAAGGCGAGTTACATGATCC
CCCATGTTGTGCAAAAAAGCGGTTAGCTCCTTCGGTCCTCCGATCGTTGTCAGAAGTAAGTTGGCCGCAG
TGTTATCACTCATGGTTATGGCAGCACTGCATAATTCTCTTACTGTCATGCCATCCGTAAGATGCTTTTC
TGTGACTGGTGAGTACTCAACCAAGTCATTCTGAGAATAGTGTATGCGGCGACCGAGTTGCTCTTGCCCG
GCGTCAATACGGGATAATACCGCGCCACATAGCAGAACTTTAAAAGTGCTCATCATTGGAAAACGTTCTT
CGGGGCGAAAACTCTCAAGGATCTTACCGCTGTTGAGATCCAGTTCGATGTAACCCACTCGTGCACCCAA
CTGATCTTCAGCATCTTTTACTTTCACCAGCGTTTCTGGGTGAGCAAAAACAGGAAGGCAAAATGCCGCA
AAAAAGGGAATAAGGGCGACACGGAAATGTTGAATACTCATACTCTTCCTTTTTCAATATTATTGAAGCA
TTTATCAGGGTTATTGTCTCATGAGCGGATACATATTTGAATGTATTTAGAAAAATAAACAAATAGGGGT
TCCGCGCACATTTCCCCGAAAAGTGCCACCTGAACGAAGCATCTGTGCTTCATTTTGTAGAACAAAAATG
CAACGCGAGAGCGCTAATTTTTCAAACAAAGAATCTGAGCTGCATTTTTACAGAACAGAAATGCAACGCG
AAAGCGCTATTTTACCAACGAAGAATCTGTGCTTCATTTTTGTAAAACAAAAATGCAACGCGAGAGCGCT
AATTTTTCAAACAAAGAATCTGAGCTGCATTTTTACAGAACAGAAATGCAACGCGAGAGCGCTATTTTAC
CAACAAAGAATCTATACTTCTTTTTTGTTCTACAAAAATGCATCCCGAGAGCGCTATTTTTCTAACAAAG
CATCTTAGATTACTTTTTTTCTCCTTTGTGCGCTCTATAATGCAGTCTCTTGATAACTTTTTGCACTGTA
GGTCCGTTAAGGTTAGAAGAAGGCTACTTTGGTGTCTATTTTCTCTTCCATAAAAAAAGCCTGACTCCAC
TTCCCGCGTTTACTGATTACTAGCGAAGCTGCGGGTGCATTTTTTCAAGATAAAGGCATCCCCGATTATA
TTCTATACCGATGTGGATTGCGCATACTTTGTGAACAGAAAGTGATAGCGTTGATGATTCTTCATTGGTC
AGAAAATTATGAACGGTTTCTTCTATTTTGTCTCTATATACTACGTATAGGAAATGTTTACATTTTCGTA
TTGTTTTCGATTCACTCTATGAATAGTTCTTACTACAATTTTTTTGTCTAAAGAGTAATACTAGAGATAA
ACATAAAAAATGTAGAGGTCGAGTTTAGATGCAAGTTCAAGGAGCGAAAGGTGGATGGGTAGGTTATATA
GGGATATAGCACAGAGATATATAGCAAAGAGATACTTTTGAGCAATGTTTGTGGAAGCGGTATTCGCAAT
ATTTTAGTAGCTCGTTACAGTCCGGTGCGTTTTTGGTTTTTTGAAAGTGCGTCTTCAGAGCGCTTTTGGT
TTTCAAAAGCGCTCTGAAGTTCCTATACTTTCTAGAGAATAGGAACTTCGGAATAGGAACTTCAAAGCGT
TTCCGAAAACGAGCGCTTCCGAAAATGCAACGCGAGCTGCGCACATACAGCTCACTGTTCACGTCGCACC
TATATCTGCGTGTTGCCTGTATATATATATACATGAGAAGAACGGCATAGTGCGTGTTTATGCTTAAATG
CGTACTTATATGCGTCTATTTATGTAGGATGAAAGGTAGTCTAGTACCTCCTGTGATATTATCCCATTCC
ATGCGGGGTATCGTATGCTTCCTTCAGCACTACCCTTTAGCTGTTCTATATGCTGCCACTCCTCAATTGG
ATTAGTCTCATCCTTCAATGCTATCATTTCCTTTGATATTGGATCATACTAAGAAACCATTATTATCATG
ACATTAACCTATAAAAATAGGCGTATCACGAGGCCCTTTCGTCTCGCGCGTTTCGGTGATGACGGTGAGC
GCGTTTCGGTGATGACGGTGAAAACCTCGGCGCGCCATTACCCTGTTATCCCTAATATACAACGCAAAGA
AGCTGGAAAATTGGCGAGGGAATCCTGTTTCTGTCTATCCAAGAATGGGCATGAGGTGGCAACCGTCGTG
CTAGCGTACAGGGTGCACTTTGTAACCATTTGGGACACCGGACACTCGCTGTTTTCGAAATTACCCTTTA
AGCGCGGGTATTGAACCAGGCTTATGCCCAAGATCGTAGCAAGCATTTAACTGTGGGAATACTCAGGTAT
CGTAAGATGCAAGAGTTCGAATCTCTTAGCAACCATTATTTTTTTCCTCAACATAACGAGAACACACAGG
GGCGCTATCGCACAGAATCAAATTCGATGACTGGAAATTTTTTGTTAATTTCAGAGGTCGCCTGACGCAT
ATACCTTTTTCAACTGAAAAATTGGGAGAAAAAGGAAAGGTGAGAGCGCCGGAACCGGCTTTTCATATAG
AATAGAGAAGCGTTCATGACTAAATGCTTGCATCACAATACTTGAAGTTGACAATATTATTTAAGGACCT
ATTGTTTTTTCCAATAGGTGGTTAGCAATCGTCTTACTTTCTAACTTTTCTTACCTTTTACATTTCAGCA
ATATATATATATATATTTCAAGGATATACCATTCTAATGTCTGCCCCTAAGAAGATCGTCGTTTTGCCAG
GTGACCACGTTGGTCAAGAAATCACAGCCGAAGCCATTAAGGTTCTTAAAGCTATTTCTGATGTTCGTTC
CAATGTCAAGTTCGATTTCGAAAATCATTTAATTGGTGGTGCTGCTATCGATGCTACAGGTGTTCCACTT
CCAGATGAGGCGCTGGAAGCCTCCAAGAAGGCTGATGCCGTTTTGTTAGGTGCTGTGGGTGGTCCTAAAT
GGGGTACCGGTAGTGTTAGACCTGAACAAGGTTTACTAAAAATCCGTAAAGAACTTCAATTGTACGCCAA
CTTAAGACCATGTAACTTTGCATCCGACTCTCTTTTAGACTTATCTCCAATCAAGCCACAATTTGCTAAA
GGTACTGACTTCGTTGTTGTCAGAGAATTAGTGGGAGGTATTTACTTTGGTAAGAGAAAGGAAGACGATG
GTGATGGTGTCGCTTGGGATAGTGAACAATACACCGTTCCAGAAGTGCAAAGAATCACAAGAATGGCCGC
TTTCATGGCCCTACAACATGAGCCACCATTGCCTATTTGGTCCTTGGATAAAGCTAATGTTTTGGCCTCT
TCAAGATTATGGAGAAAAACTGTGGAGGAAACCATCAAGAACGAATTCCCTACATTGAAGGTTCAACATC
AATTGATTGATTCTGCCGCCATGATCCTAGTTAAGAACCCAACCCACCTAAATGGTATTATAATCACCAG
CAACATGTTTGGTGATATCATCTCCGATGAAGCCTCCGTTATCCCAGGTTCCTTGGGTTTGTTGCCATCT
GCGTCCTTGGCCTCTTTGCCAGACAAGAACACCGCATTTGGTTTGTACGAACCATGCCACGGTTCTGCTC
CAGATTTGCCAAAGAATAAGGTCAACCCTATCGCCACTATCTTGTCTGCTGCAATGATGTTGAAATTGTC
ATTGAACTTGCCTGAAGAAGGTAAGGCCATTGAAGATGCAGTTAAAAAGGTTTTGGATGCAGGTATCAGA
ACTGGTGATTTAGGTGGTTCCAACAGTACCACCGAAGTCGGTGATGCTGTCGCCGAAGAAGTTAAGAAAA
TCCTTGCTTAAAAAGATTCTCTTTTTTTATGATATTTGTACATAAACTTTATAAATGAAATTCATAATAG
AAACGACACGAAATTACAAAATGGAATATGTTCATAGGGTAGACGAAACTATATACGCAATCTACATACA
TTTATCAAGAAGGAGAAAAAGGAGGATGTAAAGGAATACAGGTAAGCAAATTGATACTAATGGCTCAACG
AAATGACGGTATCGATAAGCTTGATATCGAATTCCTGCAGCCCGGGGGATCCACTAGTTCTAGATTAATT
AATATCTAAAAATTGCCTTATGATCCGTCTCTCCGGTTACAGCCTGTGTAACTGATTAATCCTGCCTTTC
TAATCACCATTCTAATGTTTTAATTAAGGGATTTTGTCTTCATTAACGGCTTTCGCTCATAAAAATGTTA
TGACGTTTTGCCCGCAGGCGGGAAACCATCCACTTCACGAGACTGATCTCCTCTGCCGGAACACCGGGCA
TCTCCAACTTATAAGTTGGAGAAATAAGAGAATTTCAGATTGAGAGAATGAAAAAAAAAAAAAAAAAAAG
GCAGAGGAGAGCATAGAAATGGGGTTCACTTTTTGGTAAAGCTATAGCATGCCTATCACATATAAATAGA
GTGCCAGTAGCGACTTTTTTCACACTCGAAATACTCTTACTACTGCTCTCTTGTTGTTTTTATCACTTCT
TGTTTCTTCTTGGTAAATAGAATATCAAGCTACAAAAAGCATACAATCAACTATCAACTATTAACTATAT
CGTAATACACAATGGATTATAA
